>Addgene plasmid #119066 | pBac(3xP3-gTc’v; Valcyrie.LR) | addgene full sequence | sequence record 233965 | Addgene NGS Result
GCCAAGTAAGTATGGAATAAAAATCCTCATGATGTGTGACAGTGGTACGAAGTATATGATAAATGGAATG
CCTTATTTGGGAAGAGGAACACAGACCAACGGAGTACCACTCGGTGAATACTACGTGAAGGAGTTATCAA
AGCCTGTGCACGGTAGTTGTCGTAATATTACGTGTGACAATTGGTTCACCTCAATCCCTTTGGCAAAAAA
CTTACTACAAGAACCGTATAAGTTCGAGATCGGCCGGCCCTTGCAAAAACAATTCGTTTACGTCCGTTAA
CACGTTCTCGTAATCCAAAAATAAATAATTTATGGTCTTTATCAAATTAATCGTGTAGAGAACTGTATCA
TCAACAATTAATAATTTGTACATGATTATTGATTATGGATAGTCTAGACTAAACCTTTTACGAAATCAAT
GACTAACTGTTTTATTTATTTATTTATGTGTTAATATTAATTGAGATAATTTTAAGTTTAATGCTAATAA
TGTAACAACTTCTTATTAAATAGTAAACACAAACAAATTGATAAAAACCAGTCATATTCTAAAATTAAAA
AAGTTATTGTGGAGGTTACATCTCACTAACGCTGGTCGCCCGTCGCTACGTTCATATACAGATTGTTGAG
AAGGGCAAGTGTACGTAATAACTTCGTATAGTTTTAGAGCTAGAAATAGCAAGTTAAAATAAGGCTAGTC
CGTTATCAACTTGAAAAAGTGGCACCGAGTCGGTGCTTTTTTGGCCGGCCGAATTCGAATGGCCATGGGA
CGTCGACCTGAGGTAATTATAACCCGGGCCCTATATATGGATCCCAACCTTCAATAAAAAATTGTTCTTT
ATTTATTATTAATCACTATTATTTAGGCATCTTCTGCAAAAGTAATTGATTATAAACGATAAAAGTAAAA
AAAAGGATTAATCTAAAACATTTTACTTAAAGACCTATTAATAAGTTTAAAAAGAAAAAAAATAGGAAAA
TTGTTTTATTAAAATTGCTATGACAATCCAACTTTGGCATATGTATATGAAATCAAAACAATTCACTACT
CATTCATAATATTGCCGAACTTTACCAAATTAAAAATAAACATGAAATAGTCAACAACTCATTCGTTATG
TAACGTTTTTTTTTTAAATGCATTAATATATAATGATTGTTTTTATTTTGGAAGTTGAAATAAATTAGGG
CACAACCAGTTTCCACTATTCTCCTTTATCTTTACGGAAATAGCATGAATAATACCGAAAAGGCCGTTTT
AAAAATAAAAATTCGAGAAAATTCAAACGCAAATCAATGGAAACTTCGAGATCATTCGGTGAAGTTCGAG
ACGAATTCCCCGTTTCATATATAAGCGCGGTCTCGCGGCGCGTTGTCAGTGAATTTGAATCAAGCGAAGC
GAAAGCAACAAAGCTAAGCAAGCGACTCAAAGCAAATTTTCAAAGCGACTTTAACAAAGTTGAGTGAATT
ATTTACTAGTGAATTCAAAGTCGTCGATAAATAAGTTTCCCATTTTTATTCCCCAGCCAGGAAGTTAGTT
TCAATAGTTTTGTAATTTCAACGAAACTCATTTGATTTCGTACTAATTTTCCACATCTCTATTTTCTGCC
CGCAGAATAATCCAAAATGCAGATCGGGGATCCCACCCCACCCAAGAAGAAGCGCAAGGTGGAGGACGAT
CCCGTCGTTTTACAACGTCGTGACTGGGAAAACCCTGGCGTTACCCAACTTAATCGCCTTGCAGCACATC
CCCCTTTCGCCAGCTGGCGTAATAGCGAAGAGGCCCGCACCGATCGCCCTTCCCAACAGTTGCGGTCGAC
TCTAGAGGATCCCCGGGATCCACCGGTCGCCACCATGGATAAGAAATACTCAATAGGCTTAGATATCGGC
ACAAATAGCGTCGGATGGGCGGTGATCACTGATGAATATAAGGTTCCGTCTAAAAAGTTCAAGGTTCTGG
GAAATACAGACCGCCACAGTATCAAAAAAAATCTTATAGGGGCTCTTTTATTTGACAGTGGAGAGACAGC
GGAAGCGACTCGTCTCAAACGGACAGCTCGTAGAAGGTATACACGTCGGAAGAATCGTATTTGTTATCTA
CAGGAGATTTTTTCAAATGAGATGGCGAAAGTAGATGATAGTTTCTTTCATCGACTTGAAGAGTCTTTTT
TGGTGGAAGAAGACAAGAAGCATGAACGTCATCCTATTTTTGGAAATATAGTAGATGAAGTTGCTTATCA
TGAGAAATATCCAACTATCTATCATCTGCGAAAAAAATTGGTAGATTCTACTGATAAAGCGGATTTGCGC
TTAATCTATTTGGCCTTAGCGCATATGATTAAGTTTCGTGGTCATTTTTTGATTGAGGGAGATTTAAATC
CTGATAATAGTGATGTGGACAAACTATTTATCCAGTTGGTACAAACCTACAATCAATTATTTGAAGAAAA
CCCTATTAACGCAAGTGGAGTAGATGCTAAAGCGATTCTTTCTGCACGATTGAGTAAATCAAGACGATTA
GAAAATCTCATTGCTCAGCTCCCCGGTGAGAAGAAAAATGGCTTATTTGGGAATCTCATTGCTTTGTCAT
TGGGTTTGACCCCTAATTTTAAATCAAATTTTGATTTGGCAGAAGATGCTAAATTACAGCTTTCAAAAGA
TACTTACGATGATGATTTAGATAATTTATTGGCGCAAATTGGAGATCAATATGCTGATTTGTTTTTGGCA
GCTAAGAATTTATCAGATGCTATTTTACTTTCAGATATCCTAAGAGTAAATACTGAAATAACTAAGGCTC
CCCTATCAGCTTCAATGATTAAACGCTACGATGAACATCATCAAGACTTGACTCTTTTAAAAGCTTTAGT
TCGACAACAACTTCCAGAAAAGTATAAAGAAATCTTTTTTGATCAATCAAAAAACGGATATGCAGGTTAT
ATTGATGGGGGAGCTAGCCAAGAAGAATTTTATAAATTTATCAAACCAATTTTAGAAAAAATGGATGGTA
CTGAGGAATTATTGGTGAAACTAAATCGTGAAGATTTGCTGCGCAAGCAACGGACCTTTGACAACGGCTC
TATTCCCCATCAAATTCACTTGGGTGAGCTGCATGCTATTTTGAGAAGACAAGAAGACTTTTATCCATTT
TTAAAAGACAATCGTGAGAAGATTGAAAAAATCTTGACTTTTCGAATTCCTTATTATGTTGGTCCATTGG
CGCGTGGCAATAGTCGTTTTGCATGGATGACTCGGAAGTCTGAAGAAACAATTACCCCATGGAATTTTGA
AGAAGTTGTCGATAAAGGTGCTTCAGCTCAATCATTTATTGAACGCATGACAAACTTTGATAAAAATCTT
CCAAATGAAAAAGTACTACCAAAACATAGTTTGCTTTATGAGTATTTTACGGTTTATAACGAATTGACAA
AGGTCAAATATGTTACTGAAGGAATGCGAAAACCAGCATTTCTTTCAGGTGAACAGAAGAAAGCCATTGT
TGATTTACTCTTCAAAACAAATCGAAAAGTAACCGTTAAGCAATTAAAAGAAGATTATTTCAAAAAAATA
GAATGTTTTGATAGTGTTGAAATTTCAGGAGTTGAAGATAGATTTAATGCTTCATTAGGTACCTACCATG
ATTTGCTAAAAATTATTAAAGATAAAGATTTTTTGGATAATGAAGAAAATGAAGATATCTTAGAGGATAT
TGTTTTAACATTGACCTTATTTGAAGATAGGGAGATGATTGAGGAAAGACTTAAAACATATGCTCACCTC
TTTGATGATAAGGTGATGAAACAGCTTAAACGTCGCCGTTATACTGGTTGGGGACGTTTGTCTCGAAAAT
TGATTAATGGTATTAGGGATAAGCAATCTGGCAAAACAATATTAGATTTTTTGAAATCAGATGGTTTTGC
CAATCGCAATTTTATGCAGCTGATCCATGATGATAGTTTGACATTTAAAGAAGACATTCAAAAAGCACAA
GTGTCTGGACAAGGCGATAGTTTACATGAACATATTGCAAATTTAGCTGGTAGCCCTGCTATTAAAAAAG
GTATTTTACAGACTGTAAAAGTTGTTGATGAATTGGTCAAAGTAATGGGGCGGCATAAGCCAGAAAATAT
CGTTATTGAAATGGCACGTGAAAATCAGACAACTCAAAAGGGCCAGAAAAATTCGCGAGAGCGTATGAAA
CGAATCGAAGAAGGTATCAAAGAATTAGGAAGTCAGATTCTTAAAGAGCATCCTGTTGAAAATACTCAAT
TGCAAAATGAAAAGCTCTATCTCTATTATCTCCAAAATGGAAGAGACATGTATGTGGACCAAGAATTAGA
TATTAATCGTTTAAGTGATTATGATGTCGATCACATTGTTCCACAAAGTTTCCTTAAAGACGATTCAATA
GACAATAAGGTCTTAACGCGTTCTGATAAAAATCGTGGTAAATCGGATAACGTTCCAAGTGAAGAAGTAG
TCAAAAAGATGAAAAACTATTGGAGACAACTTCTAAACGCCAAGTTAATCACTCAACGTAAGTTTGATAA
TTTAACGAAAGCTGAACGTGGAGGTTTGAGTGAACTTGATAAAGCTGGTTTTATCAARCGCCAATTGGTT
GAAACTCGCCAAATCACTAAGCATGTGGCACAAATTTTGGATAGTCGCATGAATACTAAATACGATGAAA
ATGATAAACTTATTCGAGAGGTTAAAGTGATTACCTTAAAATCTAAATTAGTTTCTGACTTCCGAAAAGA
TTTCCAATTCTATAAAGTACGTGAGATTAACAATTACCATCATGCCCATGATGCGTATCTAAATGCCGTC
GTTGGAACTGCTTTGATTAAGAAATATCCAAAACTTGAATCGGAGTTTGTCTATGGTGATTATAAAGTTT
ATGATGTTCGTAAAATGATTGCTAAGTCTGAGCAAGAAATAGGCAAAGCAACCGCAAAATATTTCTTTTA
CTCTAATATCATGAACTTCTTCAAAACAGAAATTACACTTGCAAATGGAGAGATTCGCAAACGCCCTCTA
ATCGAAACTAATGGGGAAACTGGAGAAATTGTCTGGGATAAAGGGCGAGATTTTGCCACAGTGCGCAAAG
TATTGTCCATGCCCCAAGTCAATATTGTCAAGAAAACAGAAGTACAGACAGGCGGATTCTCCAAGGAGTC
AATTTTACCAAAAAGAAATTCGGACAAGCTTATTGCTCGTAAAAAAGACTGGGATCCAAAAAAATATGGT
GGTTTTGATAGTCCAACGGTAGCTTATTCAGTCCTAGTGGTTGCTAAGGTGGAAAAAGGGAAATCGAAGA
AGTTAAAATCCGTTAAAGAGTTACTAGGGATCACAATTATGGAAAGAAGTTCCTTTGAAAAAAATCCGAT
TGACTTTTTAGAAGCTAAAGGATATAAGGAAGTTAAAAAAGACTTAATCATTAAACTACCTAAATATAGT
CTTTTTGAGTTAGAAAACGGTCGTAAACGGATGCTGGCTAGTGCCGGAGAATTACAAAAAGGAAATGAGC
TGGCTCTGCCAAGCAAATATGTGAATTTTTTATATTTAGCTAGTCATTATGAAAAGTTGAAGGGTAGTCC
AGAAGATAACGAACAAAAACAATTGTTTGTGGAGCAGCATAAGCATTATTTAGATGAGATTATTGAGCAA
ATCAGTGAATTTTCTAAGCGTGTTATTTTAGCAGATGCCAATTTAGATAAAGTTCTTAGTGCATATAACA
AACATAGAGACAAACCAATACGTGAACAAGCAGAAAATATTATTCATTTATTTACGTTGACGAATCTTGG
AGCTCCCGCTGCTTTTAAATATTTTGATACAACAATTGATCGTAAACGATATACGTCTACAAAAGAAGTT
TTAGATGCCACTCTTATCCATCAATCCATCACTGGTCTTTATGAAACACGCATTGATTTGAGTCAGCTAG
GAGGTGACGGTTCTCCCAAGAAGAAGAGGAAAGTCTCGAGCGGTGGAGCTGCAGGATGAGCGGCCGCCTG
CAGCTGGCGCCATCGATACGCGTACGTCGCGACCGCGGACATGTACAGAGCTCGAGATGATCGGTTTGTG
TTCCTACTTAGTTAATTGTGATAGTTTATTTTTGTAAATAATAGTACGTAAAGTTACTTTAGTTATAATA
AAGTAGATAGTGACTGCATTAAGTTTAAAGACTGATTTTTGTAGATTATTTAAAAATTTTTAATAAATTA
TTTAATTTAAAGATAAAAAGTTGTTTCATTTTAAAATAATAAAAAACTTACCGCATTAGTCGTGGCCTTG
GCAGTATTAAGCGCAAACGGGCTCTCCTTCGTATGCCCATCAGGAATATAGAAAAAAACAACTGGCTGCT
CACTAGTGGCCACGTGGGCCGTGCACCTTAAGCTTGGCGCGCCGGGTGTTATTATTATTACTTGTGACCT
GGTGATAAGTGCTTCAAGTACTAGAGATTGAGTCACTGTTCAAGGATTATTTAAAAACACAACACGCAGA
TTTATCAGTTACCTTATGAACAAATGAATATCTATTTTTGTTTCAAAACTGTTTTCATTACGACAAATTA
ATATTTCTTCAACTAAATAATAAAAATTTTAAATAAGCGCCATTACATACAAATATACGAATCATTACGA
ACGTTTGTGTTTTGCGATCGATTGTAACCGACCAATCAAAATAAAGCGGGAAATTTCAAATCTCTTATAT
CTCACTACTACGTATCGGTTGCCGCTAACTACATATACAAGGCAGGTAGAAGCACCGTTCGATCGCAATA
ACTTCGTATAGTTTTAGAGCTAGAAATAGCAAGTTAAAATAAGGCTAGTCCGTTATCAACTTGAAAAAGT
GGCACCGAGTCGGTGCTTTTTTGGCGCGCCGTACGCGTATCGATAAGCTTTAAGATACATTGATGAGTTT
GGACAAACCACAACTAGAATGCAGTGAAAAAAATGCTTTATTTGTGAAATTTGTGATGCTATTGCTTTAT
TTGTAACCATTATAAGCTGCAATAAACAAGTTAACAACAACAATTGCATTCATTTTATGTTTCAGGTTCA
GGGGGAGGTGTGGGAGGTTTTTTAAAGCAAGTAAAACCTCTACAAATGTGGTATGGCTGATTATGATCTA
GAGTCGCGGCCGCCTTAACGAAATAATTAATTGTTTCCATTCGACACGTTATTGGTGCTATTCGCCGACC
CCCAATTGCACAAATGACTTCTCATAGACGTAGACAAGGGGGGGATGTAGGACCGTGGTATCAAAAACGT
CGATAAATTGAAAAGGTCCACGAAAACTTTATACCGATCGCTGAAAAACAAAATCAAACATTGCAAAAAC
CGTGTTGAAATCAATTTCACCTTAACGTTGACCTTAAATACTGATACCCCGAAGAGCCCCCTGTTCCTAA
CTGCGAAGAACCAATCATTCTTTGCACCATCAAAACATGATTATCTGAAATTATAAAATTTAAACAAAAA
CAATTGACGTACGGATTTACTAACACCGCCATTTCGTAATCAGCGAGTCTATGTCCATCAAAAGTGTTAG
AATTTGGTGGGGCTGACTGAACCTGGGTTCGTCCCTGTAAAAGGTGATCATGATAGCCCCTTGCAGGGCT
TTGTGTGAGAAGCGCCTCTCGCCGCGCGACATTAGAGCCTCATGGACCTCAACTTTAAAAATCGACTCGT
AAACCTCGCGTCTCTTCTCCAAATCGTTCAATTTGTAACGCTTTAAAGTCTCCGCCTCCTCTTTCTCCGC
CAGTTCTTTTTGCTCGGTTAAAAGCTTCTCGACCGCTTTTTGGTACTTCCCCCAGAAATTAAACCCCTCG
AGCTCCAGCCCCGGCGTTCGCTCCAGCCACCGCTGGACCAAATCGGTCAAAGACGGCTCTTTCTCCGACT
TGGCGATTTGCTCGAGCGCTTTTTCGTCGTTTCCGAACACTTTCGAGTAATTCTGGTTGTATTTGACGCG
GTTTTCCTGGCGCACCCCGAGCTTATTTTCCAGGAGCCTGAACTGCAGGCTCTGGAACCCGGAAGCGGGC
CGCAGATAACACCGGAAGTCCATGAAATCGAGCGGTGTCATCGTTTCCAGAATCATTACTTGGTCCACCA
AAACCTACAATTGCGACAGTTTTATCTCGTGACCGCAATTTGTTGCGAAATTGTGAACCTTGAGGATCAA
AACAACACGATTGAGGCGTTTGAGGATTTCCAAAGTTTGCGACTCTTCTAAAACGTCGCTGAAAATGTTG
CGGATCGAGTCCAGCTCGTAGATTATTTGTTTGAACCATAACTCATACGCTGGAATTACTTGTTATAGTT
AATTACGGTTAAGTGGGTTTTTTACCTTGATGGGTCACAATAAATAAGTGCTCGTCGTGCACGGGTTGGT
TATTTTGCTCGCTGAGTAGTCTTTGGGCTTCTAAAATCTTGTCCAACATCAAGTATTCACCGTAAAGCAT
CCCACATTCTTCGCTCAGTTGGTCGCCTTCTTGGGCTTCACTTAATTTACGATTAATTGTAAATGGAATA
ATTAAATTAAATCATACTTACGAGGGTCTCAGTGGGCAACTCATTACGACCGCGGTACCGTCGACTCTAG
CGGTACCCCGATTGTTTAGCTTGTTCAGCTGCGCTTGTTTATTTGCTTAGCTTTCGCTTAGCGACGTGTT
CACTTTGCTTGTTTGAATTGAATTGTCGCTCCGTAGACGAAGCGCCTCTATTTATACTCCGGCGGTCGAG
GGTTCGAAATCGATAAGCTTGGATCCTAATTGAATTAGCTCTAATTGAATTAGTCTCTAATTGAATTAGA
TCCCCGGGCGAGCTCGAATTAACCATTGTGGGAACCGTGCGATCAAACAAACGCGAGATACCGGAAGTAC
TGAAAAACAGTCGCTCCAGGCCAGTGGGAACATCGATGTTTTGTTTTGACGGACCCCTTACTCTCGTCTC
ATATAAACCGAAGCCAGCTAAGATGGTATACTTATTATCATCTTGTGATGAGGATGCTTCTATCAACGAA
AGTACCGGTAAACCGCAAATGGTTATGTATTATAATCAAACTAAAGGCGGAGTGGACACGCTAGACCAAA
TGTGTTCTGTGATGACCTGCAGTAGGAAGACGAATAGGTGGCCTATGGCATTATTGTACGGAATGATAAA
CATTGCCTGCATAAATTCTTTTATTATATACAGCCATAATGTCAGTAGCAAGGGAGAAAAGGTTCAAAGT
CGCAAAAAATTTATGAGAAACCTTTACATGAGCCTGACGTCATCGTTTATGCGTAAGCGTTTAGAAGCTC
CTACTTTGAAGAGATATTTGCGCGATAATATCTCTAATATTTTGCCAAATGAAGTGCCTGGTACATCAGA
TGACAGTACTGAAGAGCCAGTAATGAAAAAACGTACTTACTGTACTTACTGCCCCTCTAAAATAAGGCGA
AAGGCAAATGCATCGTGCAAAAAATGCAAAAAAGTTATTTGTCGAGAGCATAATATTGATATGTGCCAAA
GTTGTTTCTGACTGACTAATAAGTATAATTTGTTTCTATTATGTATAAGTTAAGCTAATTACTTATTTTA
TAATACAACATGACTGTTTTTAAAGTACAAAATAAGTTTATTTTTGTAAAAGAGAGAATGTTTAAAAGTT
TTGTTACTTTATAGAAGAAATTTTGAGTTTTTGTTTTTTTTTAATAAATAAATAAACATAAATAAATTGT
TTGTTGAATTTATTATTAGTATGTAAGTGTAAATATAATAAAACTTAATATCTATTCAAATTAATAAATA
AACCTCGATATACAGACCGATAAAACACATGCGTCAATTTTACGCATGATTATCTTTAACGTACGTCACA
ATATGATTATCTTTCTAGGGTTAAATAATAGTTTCTAATTTTTTTATTATTCAGCCTGCTGTCGTGAATA
CCGTATATCTCAACGCTGTCTGTGAGATTGTCGTATTCTAGCCTTTTTAGTTTTTCGCTCATCGACTTGA
TATTGTCCGACACATTTTCGTCGATTTGCGTTTTGATCAAAGACTTGAGCAGAGACACGTTAATCAACTG
TTCAAATTGATCCATATTAACGATATCAACCCGATGCGTATATGGTGCGTAAAATATATTTTTTAACCCT
CTTATACTTTGCACTCTGCGTTAATACGCGTTCGTGTACAGACGTAATCATGTTTTCTTTTTTGGATAAA
ACTCCTACTGAGTTTGACCTCATATTAGACCCTCACAAGTTGCAAAACGTGGCATTTTTTACCAATGAAG
AATTTAAAGTTATTTTAAAAAATTTCATCACAGATTTAAAGAAGAACCAAAAATTAAATTATTTCAACAG
TTTAATCGACCAGTTAATCAACGTGTACACAGACGCGTCGGCAAAAAACACGCAGCCCGACGTGTTGGCT
AAAATTATTAAATCAACTTGTGTTATAGTCACGGATTTGCCGTCCAACGTGTTCCTCAAAAAGTTGAAGA
CCAACAAGTTTACGGACACTATTAATTATTTGATTTTGCCCCACTTCATTTTGTGGGATCACAATTTTGT
TATATTTTTAAACAAAGCTTGGCACTGGCCGTCGTTTTACAACGTCGTGACTGGGAAAACCCTGGCGTTA
CCCAACTTAATCGCCTTGCAGCACATCCCCCTTTCGCCAGCTGGCGTAATAGCGAAGAGGCCCGCACCGA
TCGCCCTTCCCAACAGTTGCGCAGCCTGAATGGCGAATGGCGCCTGATGCGGTATTTTCTCCTTACGCAT
CTGTGCGGTATTTCACACCGCATATGGTGCACTCTCAGTACAATCTGCTCTGATGCCGCATAGTTAAGCC
AGCCCCGACACCCGCCAACACCCGCTGACGCGCCCTGACGGGCTTGTCTGCTCCCGGCATCCGCTTACAG
ACAAGCTGTGACCGTCTCCGGGAGCTGCATGTGTCAGAGGTTTTCACCGTCATCACCGAAACGCGCGAGA
CGAAAGGGCCTCGTGATACGCCTATTTTTATAGGTTAATGTCATGATAATAATGGTTTCTTAGACGTCAG
GTGGCACTTTTCGGGGAAATGTGCGCGGAACCCCTATTTGTTTATTTTTCTAAATACATTCAAATATGTA
TCCGCTCATGAGACAATAACCCTGATAAATGCTTCAATAATATTGAAAAAGGAAGAGTATGAGTATTCAA
CATTTCCGTGTCGCCCTTATTCCCTTTTTTGCGGCATTTTGCCTTCCTGTTTTTGCTCACCCAGAAACGC
TGGTGAAAGTAAAAGATGCTGAAGATCAGTTGGGTGCACGAGTGGGTTACATCGAACTGGATCTCAACAG
CGGTAAGATCCTTGAGAGTTTTCGCCCCGAAGAACGTTTTCCAATGATGAGCACTTTTAAAGTTCTGCTA
TGTGGCGCGGTATTATCCCGTATTGACGCCGGGCAAGAGCAACTCGGTCGCCGCATACACTATTCTCAGA
ATGACTTGGTTGAGTACTCACCAGTCACAGAAAAGCATCTTACGGATGGCATGACAGTAAGAGAATTATG
CAGTGCTGCCATAACCATGAGTGATAACACTGCGGCCAACTTACTTCTGACAACGATCGGAGGACCGAAG
GAGCTAACCGCTTTTTTGCACAACATGGGGGATCATGTAACTCGCCTTGATCGTTGGGAACCGGAGCTGA
ATGAAGCCATACCAAACGACGAGCGTGACACCACGATGCCTGTAGCAATGGCAACAACGTTGCGCAAACT
ATTAACTGGCGAACTACTTACTCTAGCTTCCCGGCAACAATTAATAGACTGGATGGAGGCGGATAAAGTT
GCAGGACCACTTCTGCGCTCGGCCCTTCCGGCTGGCTGGTTTATTGCTGATAAATCTGGAGCCGGTGAGC
GTGGGTCTCGCGGTATCATTGCAGCACTGGGGCCAGATGGTAAGCCCTCCCGTATCGTAGTTATCTACAC
GACGGGGAGTCAGGCAACTATGGATGAACGAAATAGACAGATCGCTGAGATAGGTGCCTCACTGATTAAG
CATTGGTAACTGTCAGACCAAGTTTACTCATATATACTTTAGATTGATTTAAAACTTCATTTTTAATTTA
AAAGGATCTAGGTGAAGATCCTTTTTGATAATCTCATGACCAAAATCCCTTAACGTGAGTTTTCGTTCCA
CTGAGCGTCAGACCCCGTAGAAAAGATCAAAGGATCTTCTTGAGATCCTTTTTTTCTGCGCGTAATCTGC
TGCTTGCAAACAAAAAAACCACCGCTACCAGCGGTGGTTTGTTTGCCGGATCAAGAGCTACCAACTCTTT
TTCCGAAGGTAACTGGCTTCAGCAGAGCGCAGATACCAAATACTGTTCTTCTAGTGTAGCCGTAGTTAGG
CCACCACTTCAAGAACTCTGTAGCACCGCCTACATACCTCGCTCTGCTAATCCTGTTACCAGTGGCTGCT
GCCAGTGGCGATAAGTCGTGTCTTACCGGGTTGGACTCAAGACGATAGTTACCGGATAAGGCGCAGCGGT
CGGGCTGAACGGGGGGTTCGTGCACACAGCCCAGCTTGGAGCGAACGACCTACACCGAACTGAGATACCT
ACAGCGTGAGCTATGAGAAAGCGCCACGCTTCCCGAAGGGAGAAAGGCGGACAGGTATCCGGTAAGCGGC
AGGGTCGGAACAGGAGAGCGCACGAGGGAGCTTCCAGGGGGAAACGCCTGGTATCTTTATAGTCCTGTCG
GGTTTCGCCACCTCTGACTTGAGCGTCGATTTTTGTGATGCTCGTCAGGGGGGCGGAGCCTATGGAAAAA
CGCCAGCAACGCGGCCTTTTTACGGTTCCTGGCCTTTTGCTGGCCTTTTGCTCACATGTTCTTTCCTGCG
TTATCCCCTGATTCTGTGGATAACCGTATTACCGCCTTTGAGTGAGCTGATACCGCTCGCCGCAGCCGAA
CGACCGAGCGCAGCGAGTCAGTGAGCGAGGAAGCGGAAGAGCGCCCAATACGCAAACCGCCTCTCCCCGC
GCGTTGGCCGATTCATTAATGCAGCTGGCACGACAGGTTTCCCGACTGGAAAGCGGGCAGTGAGCGCAAC
GCAATTAATGTGAGTTAGCTCACTCATTAGGCACCCCAGGCTTTACACTTTATGCTTCCGGCTCGTATGT
TGTGTGGAATTGTGAGCGGATAACAATTTCACACAGGAAACAGCTATGACATGATTACGAATTCGAGCTC
GGTACCCGGGGATCCTCTAGAGTCGACGCTCGCGCGACTTGGTTTGCCATTCTTTAGCGCGCGTCGCGTC
ACACAGCTTGGCCACAATGTGGTTTTTGTCAAACGAAGATTCTATGACGTGTTTAAAGTTTAGGTCGAGT
AAAGCGCAAATCTTTTTTAACCCTAGAAAGATAGTCTGCGTAAAATTGACGCATGCATTCTTGAAATATT
GCTCTCTCTTTCTAAATAGCGCGAATCCGTCGCTGTGCATTTAGGACATCTCAGTCGCCGCTTGGAGCTC
CCGTGAGGCGTGCTTGTCAATGCGGTAAGTGTCACTGATTTTGAACTATAACGACCGCGTGAGTCAAAAT
GACGCATGATTATCTTTTACGTGACTTTTAAGATTTAACTCATACGATAATTATATTGTTATTTCATGTT
CTACTTACGTGATAACTTATTATATATATATTTTCTTGTTATAGATATCGTGACTAATATATAATAAAAT
GGGTAGTTCTTTAGACGATGAGCATATCCTCTCTGCTCTTCTGCAAAGCGATGACGAGCTTGTTGGTGAG
GATTCTGACAGTGAAATATCAGATCACGTAAGTGAAGATGACGTCCAGAGCGATACAGAAGAAGCGTTTA
TAGATGAGGTACATGAAGTGCAGCCAACGTCAAGCGGTAGTGAAATATTAGACGAACAAAATGTTATTGA
ACAACCAGGTTCTTCATTGGCTTCTAACAGAATCTTGACCTTGCCACAGAGGACTATTAGAGGTAAGAAT
AAACATTGTTGGTCAACTTCAAAGTCCACGAGGCGTAGCCGAGTCTCTGCACTGAACATTGTCAGATCTC
AAAGAGGTCCGACGCGTATGTGCCGCAATATATATGACCCACTTTTATGCTTCAAACTATTTTTTACTGA
TGAGATAATTTCGGAAATTGTAAAATGGACAAATGCTGAGATATCATTGAAACGTCGGGAATCTATGACA
GGTGCTACATTTCGTGACACGAATGAAGATGAAATCTATGCTTTCTTTGGTATTCTGGTAATGACAGCAG
TGAGAAAAGATAACCACATGTCCACAGATGACCTCTTTGATCGATCTTTGTCAATGGTGTACGTCTCTGT
AATGAGTCGTGATCGTTTTGATTTTTTGATACGATGTCTTAGAATGGATGACAAAAGTATACGGCCCACA
CTTCGAGAAAACGATGTATTTACTCCTGTTAGAAAAATATGGGATCTCTTTATCCATCAGTGCATACAAA
ATTACACTCCAGGGGCTCATTTGACCATAGATGAACAGTTACTTGGTTTTAGAGGACGGTGTCCGTTTAG
GATGTATATCCCAAACAA
Features (pLannotate 1.2.2; 26 found; start..end, strand, type, name):
    661..736     +  misc_RNA       gRNA scaffold: guide RNA scaffold for the Streptococcus pyogenes CRISPR/Cas9 system
   1682..1814    +  CDS            lacZα (fragment): LacZα fragment of β-galactosidase; lacZ fragment
   1814..1837    -  misc_feature   MCS (fragment): pUC18/19 multiple cloning site
   1855..5958    +  CDS            Cas9: Cas9 (Csn1) endonuclease from the Streptococcus pyogenes Type II CRISPR/Cas system generates RNA-guided double strand breaks in DNA
   6801..6876    +  misc_RNA       gRNA scaffold: guide RNA scaffold for the Streptococcus pyogenes CRISPR/Cas9 system
   6911..7032    -  polyA_signal   SV40 poly(A) signal: SV40 polyadenylation signal
   7055..7138    -  CDS            large T antigen (fragment): large T antigen from SV40 (simian virus 40)
   7170..7322    -  CDS            T23O_TRICA (fragment): Experimental evidence at transcript level: Swiss-Prot protein existence level 2. Heme-dependent dioxygenase that catalyzes the oxidative cleavage of the L-tryptophan (L-Trp) pyrrole ring and converts L- tryptophan to N-formyl-L-kynurenine. Catalyzes the oxidative cleavage of the indole moiety (By similarity). Required for normal eye pigmentation. From Tribolium castaneum (Red flour beetle).
   7376..7462    -  CDS            tdo-2 (fragment): T23O_CAEEL - Experimental evidence at protein level: Swiss-Prot protein existence level 1. Heme-dependent dioxygenase that catalyzes the oxidative cleavage of the L-tryptophan (L-Trp) pyrrole ring and converts L- tryptophan to N-formyl-L-kynurenine (PubMed:27995966). Catalyzes the oxidative cleavage of the indole moiety (PubMed:27995966). Involved in regulation of protein homeostasis, longevity and reproducive life span (PubMed:22927396, PubMed:27995966). Specifically regulates proteotoxicity due to age-related aggregation of proteins like alpha- synuclein, via its effects on tryptophan metabo
   7516..8310    -  CDS            v (fragment): T23O_DROME - Experimental evidence at protein level: Swiss-Prot protein existence level 1. Heme-dependent dioxygenase that catalyzes the oxidative cleavage of the L-tryptophan (L-Trp) pyrrole ring and converts L- tryptophan to N-formyl-L-kynurenine. Catalyzes the oxidative cleavage of the indole moiety (PubMed:23333332). Required during larval growth to control the level of potentially harmful free tryptophan in the hemolymph. In the adult the same reaction is the first step in the ommochrome biosynthetic pathway (PubMed:2108317). From Drosophila melanogaster (Fruit fly).
   8357..8584    -  CDS            T23O_TRICA (fragment): Experimental evidence at transcript level: Swiss-Prot protein existence level 2. Heme-dependent dioxygenase that catalyzes the oxidative cleavage of the L-tryptophan (L-Trp) pyrrole ring and converts L- tryptophan to N-formyl-L-kynurenine. Catalyzes the oxidative cleavage of the indole moiety (By similarity). Required for normal eye pigmentation. From Tribolium castaneum (Red flour beetle).
   8620..8742    -  promoter       hsp70 promoter (fragment): Drosophila melanogaster hsp70Bb promoter
   9892..10095   -  CDS            FP (fragment): FP25_NPVAC - Experimental evidence at protein level: Swiss-Prot protein existence level 1. From Autographa californica nuclear polyhedrosis virus (AcMNPV).
  10122..10589   +  CDS            LEF-9 (fragment): LEF9_NPVAC - Experimental evidence at protein level: Swiss-Prot protein existence level 1. Component of the viral DNA-dependent RNA polymerase which is composed of four equimolar subunits of LEF-4, LEF-8, LEF-9, and p47. Plays an essential role in late and very late gene expression. From Autographa californica nuclear polyhedrosis virus (AcMNPV).
  10593..10747   +  CDS            lacZα (fragment): LacZα fragment of β-galactosidase; lacZ fragment
  10753..10852   -  misc_feature   bom (fragment): basis of mobility region from pBR322
  10954..10989   -  CDS            rop (fragment): Rop protein, which maintains plasmids at low copy number; rop
  11084..11188   +  promoter       AmpR promoter: bla
  11189..12049   +  CDS            AmpR: β-lactamase; bla; confers resistance to ampicillin, carbenicillin, and related antibiotics
  12220..12808   +  rep_origin     ori: high-copy-number ColE1/pMB1/pBR322/pUC origin of replication
  12991..13083   +  CDS            lacI (fragment): lac repressor; lacI; The lac repressor binds to the lac operator to inhibit transcription in E. coli. This inhibition can be relieved by adding lactose or isopropyl-β-D-thiogalactopyranoside (IPTG).
  13096..13117   +  protein_bind   CAP binding site: CAP binding activates transcription in the presence of cAMP. E. coli catabolite activator protein
  13132..13162   +  promoter       lac promoter: promoter for the E. coli lac operon
  13166..13188   +  protein_bind   lac operator (fragment): The lac repressor binds to the lac operator to inhibit transcription in E. coli. This inhibition can be relieved by adding lactose or isopropyl-β-D-thiogalactopyranoside (IPTG). lac repressor encoded by lacI
  13219..13257   +  misc_feature   MCS (fragment): pUC18/19 multiple cloning site
  13250..13390   -  CDS            FP (fragment): FP25_NPVAC - Experimental evidence at protein level: Swiss-Prot protein existence level 1. From Autographa californica nuclear polyhedrosis virus (AcMNPV).
