[The description below was written by a language model from this plasmid's Addgene catalogue record and pLannotate feature annotations shown in this document.]
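Description:
pBac(3xP3-gTc'v; Valcyrie.LR) is a 14.6 kb piggyBac transposon vector for germline transformation of the red flour beetle Tribolium castaneum, built on the pBac[3xP3-gTc'v] backbone. In E. coli it is maintained as a high-copy plasmid through a ColE1/pUC-type origin and selected with ampicillin (AmpR/β-lactamase). The backbone also carries pUC-derived lac remnants and short baculovirus (AcMNPV) gene fragments. These lie next to the catalogued pBacL and pBacR transposon arms, which the automated annotation does not itself label.

Between the piggyBac arms sits the Valcyrie cassette. An NLS-tagged Streptococcus pyogenes Cas9 coding sequence is placed under the Tribolium hsp68 promoter and followed by the hsp68 3'UTR, which should make nuclease expression heat-inducible. It is flanked by two guide RNA units, Tc-U6a-Lox.L upstream and Tc-U6b-Lox.R downstream, each pairing a Tribolium U6 promoter with an S. pyogenes gRNA scaffold. According to the stated purpose, the guides direct CRISPR-mediated lox excision rather than relying on Cre recombinase. The names suggest they cut at the left and right lox sites of a separate target cassette, although the record does not give the details of that target. The transformation marker, in the opposite orientation, is the genomic Tc-vermilion gene (tryptophan 2,3-dioxygenase, required for eye pigmentation). It is driven by the eye-specific 3xP3 element with a TATA-containing core promoter that the annotation matches to Drosophila hsp70, and it ends in an SV40 poly(A) signal. Transgenic animals are presumably identified by rescue of eye colour in a vermilion-mutant background.

The construct is used for clonal analysis in Tribolium by tunable excision, and the "high" label in the stated purpose presumably denotes the high-efficiency variant.
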