Addgene plasmid #119066: pBac(3xP3-gTc’v; Valcyrie.LR)
Purpose: Valcyrie construct for CRISPR-mediated lox excision in Tribolium castaneum (high)
Depositing lab: Michalis Averof. Depositing organization: Ecole Normale Superieure de Lyon. Publication: Clonal analysis by tunable CRISPR-mediated excision. Gilles AF, Schinko JB, Schacht MI, Enjolras C, Averof M. Development. 2019 Jan 4;146(1). pii: dev.170969. doi: 10.1242/dev.170969. PubMed 30552128.
Backbone
  Vector backbone: pBac[3xP3-gTc'v]
  Vector type: Insect Expression
Growth in bacteria
  Bacterial resistance: Ampicillin, 100 μg/mL
  Growth temperature: 37°C
  Growth strain: DH5alpha
  Copy number: High Copy
Gene/Insert 1
  Gene/Insert name: pBacL
Gene/Insert 2
  Gene/Insert name: Tc-U6a-Lox.L
Gene/Insert 3
  Gene/Insert name: Tc-hsp68 Promoter
Gene/Insert 4
  Gene/Insert name: NLS-Cas9
Gene/Insert 5
  Gene/Insert name: Tc-hsp68 3'UTR
Gene/Insert 6
  Gene/Insert name: Tc-U6B-Lox.R
Gene/Insert 7
  Gene/Insert name: SV40polyA
Gene/Insert 8
  Gene/Insert name: Tc-vermilion
Gene/Insert 9
  Gene/Insert name: 3xP3 TATA
Gene/Insert 10
  Gene/Insert name: pBacR
Terms and licenses: Academic/Nonprofit Terms; Industry Terms: Not Available to Industry
Depositor comments: Please visit https://www.biorxiv.org/content/biorxiv/early/2018/08/17/394221.full.pdf for BioRxiv preprint.
How to cite: pBac(3xP3-gTc’v; Valcyrie.LR) was a gift from Michalis Averof (Addgene plasmid # 119066 ; http://n2t.net/addgene:119066 ; RRID:Addgene_119066)
